Addgene plasmid #231007: pCS2+ E4F1 degron(220-242)-GFP-IRES-mCherry
Purpose: Protein stability reporter construct for E4F1 consisting of aa 220-242 for transient overexpression in mammalian cells.
Depositing lab: Michael Rape. Depositing organization: University of California, Berkeley. Publication: Structural basis and regulation of the reductive stress response. Manford AG, Mena EL, Shih KY, Gee CL, McMinimy R, Martinez-Gonzalez B, Sherriff R, Lew B, Zoltek M, Rodriguez-Perez F, Woldesenbet M, Kuriyan J, Rape M. Cell. 2021 Oct 14;184(21):5375-5390.e16. doi: 10.1016/j.cell.2021.09.002. Epub 2021 Sep 24. PubMed 34562363.
Backbone
  Vector backbone: pCS2+
  Vector type: Mammalian Expression
Growth in bacteria
  Bacterial resistance: Ampicillin, 100 μg/mL
  Growth temperature: 37°C
  Growth strain: DH5alpha
  Copy number: Unknown
Gene/Insert
  Gene/Insert name: E4F1 aa220-242
  Species: H. sapiens (human)
  Insert size (bp): 69
  Entrez Gene: E4F1 (a.k.a. E4F)
  Tag / fusion protein: AcGFP1 (C terminal on insert)
  Cloning method: Gibson Cloning
  Sequencing primers: 5′ SP6 fwd
Terms and licenses: Academic/Nonprofit Terms; Industry Terms: Not Available to Industry
How to cite: pCS2+ E4F1 degron(220-242)-GFP-IRES-mCherry was a gift from Michael Rape (Addgene plasmid # 231007 ; http://n2t.net/addgene:231007 ; RRID:Addgene_231007)
