[The description below was written by a language model from this plasmid's Addgene catalogue record and pLannotate feature annotations shown in this document.]
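Description:
pCS2+ E4F1 degron(220-242)-GFP-IRES-mCherry is a mammalian expression plasmid built on the pCS2+ backbone and designed as a ratiometric protein stability reporter for transient overexpression in mammalian cells. It is propagated in E. coli through a high-copy ColE1/pUC-type origin and selected with ampicillin via the β-lactamase gene. An f1 phage origin and remnants of the lac region (lac promoter and operator, lacZα and lacI fragments) are also present as backbone carry-over.

Expression is driven by the simian cytomegalovirus IE94 enhancer/promoter, which in the circular map sits directly upstream of an SP6 promoter and the coding cassette. An SV40 polyadenylation signal lies downstream, although the feature table annotates it on the reverse strand. The insert is a 69 bp fragment encoding amino acids 220-242 of human E4F1, a candidate degron, fused at its C terminus to AcGFP1. This short segment is not separately annotated in the feature table, but presumably occupies the gap between the SP6 promoter and the AcGFP1 coding sequence. An EMCV internal ribosome entry site follows the GFP and directs independent translation of mCherry from the same transcript. Because both fluorescent proteins come from one bicistronic mRNA, mCherry serves as an internal control for transfection and transcription. The GFP-to-mCherry ratio then reports how strongly the E4F1 peptide destabilises its fusion partner. SP6, T7 (partial) and T3 phage promoters flank the cassette, and the SP6 site provides a sequencing primer site. The associated study concerns the reductive stress response.
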