Features (pLannotate 1.2.2; 17 found; start..end, strand, type, name):
     35..53      +  promoter       SP6 promoter: promoter for bacteriophage SP6 RNA polymerase
    178..897     +  CDS            AcGFP1: Aequorea coerulescens GFP mammalian codon-optimized
    905..1477    +  misc_feature   IRES: internal ribosome entry site (IRES) of the encephalomyocarditis virus (EMCV)
   1486..2193    +  CDS            mCherry: mCherry is a basic (constitutively fluorescent) red fluorescent protein published in 2004, derived from Discosoma sp.. It is reported to be a very rapidly-maturing monomer with low acid sensitivity.
   2204..2221    -  promoter       T7 promoter (fragment): promoter for bacteriophage T7 RNA polymerase
   2226..2360    -  polyA_signal   SV40 poly(A) signal: SV40 polyadenylation signal
   2473..2491    -  promoter       T3 promoter: promoter for bacteriophage T3 RNA polymerase
   2536..2552    -  protein_bind   lac operator: The lac repressor binds to the lac operator to inhibit transcription in E. coli. This inhibition can be relieved by adding lactose or isopropyl-β-D-thiogalactopyranoside (IPTG). lac repressor encoded by lacI
   2560..2590    -  promoter       lac promoter: promoter for the E. coli lac operon
   2605..2626    -  protein_bind   CAP binding site: CAP binding activates transcription in the presence of cAMP. E. coli catabolite activator protein
   2639..2731    -  CDS            lacI (fragment): lac repressor; lacI; The lac repressor binds to the lac operator to inhibit transcription in E. coli. This inhibition can be relieved by adding lactose or isopropyl-β-D-thiogalactopyranoside (IPTG).
   2914..3502    -  rep_origin     ori: high-copy-number ColE1/pMB1/pBR322/pUC origin of replication
   3673..4533    -  CDS            AmpR: β-lactamase; bla; confers resistance to ampicillin, carbenicillin, and related antibiotics
   4534..4638    -  promoter       AmpR promoter: bla
   4691..5119    -  rep_origin     f1 ori (sequence partly withheld): f1 bacteriophage origin of replication; arrow indicates direction of (+) strand synthesis
   5124..5190    -  CDS            lacZα (fragment): LacZα fragment of β-galactosidase; lacZ fragment
   5197..6174    +  promoter       CMV IE94 promoter: enhancer/promoter region of simian cytomegalovirus major immediate early transcription unit IE94
>Addgene plasmid #231007 | pCS2+ E4F1 degron(220-242)-GFP-IRES-mCherry | addgene full sequence | sequence record 458883 | Addgene NGS Result
CGCCATTCTGCCTGGGGACGTCGGAGCAAGCTTGATTTAGGTGACACTATAGAATACAAGCTACTTGTTC
TTTTTGCGGATCCCGCCACCATGCACGAGTGCAAGCTCTGTGGGGCCTCCTTCCGCACCAAGGGCTCACT
CATCCGGCACCACCGGCGGCACGGAGGCGGAGGCAGCATGGTGAGCAAGGGCGCCGAGCTGTTCACCGGC
ATCGTGCCCATCCTGATCGAGCTGAATGGCGATGTGAATGGCCACAAGTTCAGCGTGAGCGGCGAGGGCG
AGGGCGATGCCACCTACGGCAAGCTGACCCTGAAGTTCATCTGCACCACCGGCAAGCTGCCTGTGCCCTG
GCCCACCCTGGTGACCACCCTGAGCTACGGCGTGCAGTGCTTCTCACGCTACCCCGATCACATGAAGCAG
CACGACTTCTTCAAGAGCGCCATGCCTGAGGGCTACATCCAGGAGCGCACCATCTTCTTCGAGGATGACG
GCAACTACAAGTCGCGCGCCGAGGTGAAGTTCGAGGGCGATACCCTGGTGAATCGCATCGAGCTGACCGG
CACCGATTTCAAGGAGGATGGCAACATCCTGGGCAATAAGATGGAGTACAACTACAACGCCCACAATGTG
TACATCATGACCGACAAGGCCAAGAATGGCATCAAGGTGAACTTCAAGATCCGCCACAACATCGAGGATG
GCAGCGTGCAGCTGGCCGACCACTACCAGCAGAATACCCCCATCGGCGATGGCCCTGTGCTGCTGCCCGA
TAACCACTACCTGTCCACCCAGAGCGCCCTGTCCAAGGACCCCAACGAGAAGCGCGATCACATGATCTAC
TTCGGCTTCGTGACCGCCGCCGCCATCACCCACGGCATGGATGAGCTGTACAAGTGATCTAGAGCCCCTC
TCCCTCCCCCCCCCCTAACGTTACTGGCCGAAGCCGCTTGGAATAAGGCCGGTGTGCGTTTGTCTATATG
TTATTTTCCACCATATTGCCGTCTTTTGGCAATGTGAGGGCCCGGAAACCTGGCCCTGTCTTCTTGACGA
GCATTCCTAGGGGTCTTTCCCCTCTCGCCAAAGGAATGCAAGGTCTGTTGAATGTCGTGAAGGAAGCAGT
TCCTCTGGAAGCTTCTTGAAGACAAACAACGTCTGTAGCGACCCTTTGCAGGCAGCGGAACCCCCCACCT
GGCGACAGGTGCCTCTGCGGCCAAAAGCCACGTGTATAAGATACACCTGCAAAGGCGGCACAACCCCAGT
GCCACGTTGTGAGTTGGATAGTTGTGGAAAGAGTCAAATGGCTCTCCTCAAGCGTATTCAACAAGGGGCT
GAAGGATGCCCAGAAGGTACCCCATTGTATGGGATCTGATCTGGGGCCTCGGTGCACATGCTTTACATGT
GTTTAGTCGAGGTTAAAAAAACGTCTAGGCCCCCCGAACCACGGGGACGTGGTTTTCCTTTGAAAAACAC
GATAATACCTCCGGAATGGTGAGCAAGGGCGAGGAGGATAACATGGCCATCATCAAGGAGTTCATGCGCT
TCAAGGTGCACATGGAGGGCTCCGTGAACGGCCACGAGTTCGAGATCGAGGGCGAGGGCGAGGGCCGCCC
CTACGAGGGCACCCAGACCGCCAAGCTGAAGGTGACCAAGGGTGGCCCCCTGCCCTTCGCCTGGGACATC
CTGTCCCCTCAGTTCATGTACGGCTCCAAGGCCTACGTGAAGCACCCCGCCGACATCCCCGACTACTTGA
AGCTGTCCTTCCCCGAGGGCTTCAAGTGGGAGCGCGTGATGAACTTCGAGGACGGCGGCGTGGTGACCGT
GACCCAGGACTCCTCCCTGCAGGACGGCGAGTTCATCTACAAGGTGAAGCTGCGCGGCACCAACTTCCCC
TCCGACGGCCCCGTAATGCAGAAGAAAACCATGGGCTGGGAGGCCTCCTCCGAGCGGATGTACCCCGAGG
ACGGCGCCCTGAAGGGCGAGATCAAGCAGAGGCTGAAGCTGAAGGACGGCGGCCACTACGACGCTGAGGT
CAAGACCACCTACAAGGCCAAGAAGCCCGTGCAGCTGCCCGGCGCCTACAACGTCAACATCAAGTTGGAC
ATCACCTCCCACAACGAGGACTACACCATCGTGGAACAGTACGAACGCGCCGAGGGCCGCCACTCCACCG
GCGGCATGGACGAGCTGTACAAGTGATCTAGAACTATAGTGAGTCGTATTACGTAGATCCAGACATGATA
AGATACATTGATGAGTTTGGACAAACCACAACTAGAATGCAGTGAAAAAAATGCTTTATTTGTGAAATTT
GTGATGCTATTGCTTTATTTGTAACCATTATAAGCTGCAATAAACAAGTTAACAACAACAATTGCATTCA
TTTTATGTTTCAGGTTCAGGGGGAGGTGTGGGAGGTTTTTTAATTCGCGGCCGCGGCGCCAATGCATTGG
GCCCGGTACCCAGCTTTTGTTCCCTTTAGTGAGGGTTAATTGCGCGCTTGGCGTAATCATGGTCATAGCT
GTTTCCTGTGTGAAATTGTTATCCGCTCACAATTCCACACAACATACGAGCCGGGAGCATAAAGTGTAAA
GCCTGGGGTGCCTAATGAGTGAGCTAACTCACATTAATTGCGTTGCGCTCACTGCCCGCTTTCCAGTCGG
GAAACCTGTCGTGCCAGCTGCATTAATGAATCGGCCAACGCGCGGGGAGAGGCGGTTTGCGTATTGGGCG
CTCTTCCGCTTCCTCGCTCACTGACTCGCTGCGCTCGGTCGTTCGGCTGCGGCGAGCGGTATCAGCTCAC
TCAAAGGCGGTAATACGGTTATCCACAGAATCAGGGGATAACGCAGGAAAGAACATGTGAGCAAAAGGCC
AGCAAAAGGCCAGGAACCGTAAAAAGGCCGCGTTGCTGGCGTTTTTCCATAGGCTCCGCCCCCCTGACGA
GCATCACAAAAATCGACGCTCAAGTCAGAGGTGGCGAAACCCGACAGGACTATAAAGATACCAGGCGTTT
CCCCCTGGAAGCTCCCTCGTGCGCTCTCCTGTTCCGACCCTGCCGCTTACCGGATACCTGTCCGCCTTTC
TCCCTTCGGGAAGCGTGGCGCTTTCTCATAGCTCACGCTGTAGGTATCTCAGTTCGGTGTAGGTCGTTCG
CTCCAAGCTGGGCTGTGTGCACGAACCCCCCGTTCAGCCCGACCGCTGCGCCTTATCCGGTAACTATCGT
CTTGAGTCCAACCCGGTAAGACACGACTTATCGCCACTGGCAGCAGCCACTGGTAACAGGATTAGCAGAG
CGAGGTATGTAGGCGGTGCTACAGAGTTCTTGAAGTGGTGGCCTAACTACGGCTACACTAGAAGAACAGT
ATTTGGTATCTGCGCTCTGCTGAAGCCAGTTACCTTCGGAAAAAGAGTTGGTAGCTCTTGATCCGGCAAA
CAAACCACCGCTGGTAGCGGTGGTTTTTTTGTTTGCAAGCAGCAGATTACGCGCAGAAAAAAAGGATCTC
AAGAAGATCCTTTGATCTTTTCTACGGGGTCTGACGCTCAGTGGAACGAAAACTCACGTTAAGGGATTTT
GGTCATGAGATTATCAAAAAGGATCTTCACCTAGATCCTTTTAAATTAAAAATGAAGTTTTAAATCAATC
TAAAGTATATATGAGTAAACTTGGTCTGACAGTTACCAATGCTTAATCAGTGAGGCACCTATCTCAGCGA
TCTGTCTATTTCGTTCATCCATAGTTGCCTGACTCCCCGTCGTGTAGATAACTACGATACGGGAGGGCTT
ACCATCTGGCCCCAGTGCTGCAATGATACCGCGAGACCCACGCTCACCGGCTCCAGATTTATCAGCAATA
AACCAGCCAGCCGGAAGGGCCGAGCGCAGAAGTGGTCCTGCAACTTTATCCGCCTCCATCCAGTCTATTA
ATTGTTGCCGGGAAGCTAGAGTAAGTAGTTCGCCAGTTAATAGTTTGCGCAACGTTGTTGCCATTGCTAC
AGGCATCGTGGTGTCACGCTCGTCGTTTGGTATGGCTTCATTCAGCTCCGGTTCCCAACGATCAAGGCGA
GTTACATGATCCCCCATGTTGTGCAAAAAAGCGGTTAGCTCCTTCGGTCCTCCGATCGTTGTCAGAAGTA
AGTTGGCCGCAGTGTTATCACTCATGGTTATGGCAGCACTGCATAATTCTCTTACTGTCATGCCATCCGT
AAGATGCTTTTCTGTGACTGGTGAGTACTCAACCAAGTCATTCTGAGAATAGTGTATGCGGCGACCGAGT
TGCTCTTGCCCGGCGTCAATACGGGATAATACCGCGCCACATAGCAGAACTTTAAAAGTGCTCATCATTG
GAAAACGTTCTTCGGGGCGAAAACTCTCAAGGATCTTACCGCTGTTGAGATCCAGTTCGATGTAACCCAC
TCGTGCACCCAACTGATCTTCAGCATCTTTTACTTTCACCAGCGTTTCTGGGTGAGCAAAAACAGGAAGG
CAAAATGCCGCAAAAAAGGGAATAAGGGCGACACGGAAATGTTGAATACTCATACTCTTCCTTTTTCAAT
ATTATTGAAGCATTTATCAGGGTTATTGTCTCATGAGCGGATACATATTTGAATGTATTTAGAAAAATAA
ACAAATAGGGGTTCCGCGCACATTTCCCCGAAAAGTGCCACCTAAATTGTAAGCGTTAATATTTTGTTAA
AATTCGCGTTAAATTTTTGTTAAATCAGCTCATTTTTTAACCAATAGGCCGAAATCGGCAAAATCCCTTA
TAAATCAAAAGAATAGACCGAGATAGGGT
[37 nt withheld, positions 4790-4826]
AAAGAACGTGGACTCCAACGTCAAAGG
[49 nt withheld, positions 4854-4902]
T
[91 nt withheld, positions 4904-4994]
G
[124 nt withheld, positions 4996-5119]
CCCATTCGCCATTCAGGCTGCGCAACTGTTGGGAAGGGCGATCGGTGCGGGCCTCTTCGCTATTACGCCA
GTCGACCGCCAATTCAATATGGCGTATATGGACTCATGCCAATTCAATATGGTGGATCTGGACCTGTGCC
AATTCAATATGGCGTATATGGACTCGTGCCAATTCAATATGGTGGATCTGGACCCCAGCCAATTCAATAT
GGCGGACTTGGCACCATGCCAATTCAATATGGCGGACCTGGCACTGTGCCAACTGGGGAGGGGTCTACTT
GGCACGGTGCCAAGTTTGAGGAGGGGTCTTGGCCCTGTGCCAAGTCCGCCATATTGAATTGGCATGGTGC
CAATAATGGCGGCCATATTGGCTATATGCCAGGATCAATATATAGGCAATATCCAATATGGCCCTATGCC
AATATGGCTATTGGCCAGGTTCAATACTATGTATTGGCCCTATGCCATATAGTATTCCATATATGGGTTT
TCCTATTGACGTAGATAGCCCCTCCCAATGGGCGGTCCCATATACCATATATGGGGCTTCCTAATACCGC
CCATAGCCACTCCCCCATTGACGTCAATGGTCTCTATATATGGTCTTTCCTATTGACGTCATATGGGCGG
TCCTATTGACGTATATGGCGCCTCCCCCATTGACGTCAATTACGGTAAATGGCCCGCCTGGCTCAATGCC
CATTGACGTCAATAGGACCACCCACCATTGACGTCAATGGGATGGCTCATTGCCCATTCATATCCGTTCT
CACGCCCCCTATTGACGTCAATGACGGTAAATGGCCCACTTGGCAGTACATCAATATCTATTAATAGTAA
CTTGGCAAGTACATTACTATTGGAAGTACGCCAGGGTACATTGGCAGTACTCCCATTGACGTCAATGGCG
GTAAATGGCCCGCGATGGCTGCCAAGTACATCCCCATTGACGTCAATGGGGAGGGGCAATGACGCAAATG
GGCGTTCCATTGACGTAAATGGGCGGTAGGCGTGCCTAATGGGAGGTCTATATAAGCAATGCTCGTTTAG
GGAAC
